Addgene plasmid #43882: Enhanced Repressor Domain for TAL Effector (SID4X)
Depositing lab: Feng Zhang. Depositing organization: Broad Institute. Publication: Comprehensive interrogation of natural TALE DNA-binding modules and transcriptional repressor domains. Cong L, Zhou R, Kuo YC, Cunniff M, Zhang F. Nat Commun. 2012 Jul 24;3:968. doi: 10.1038/ncomms1962. PubMed 22828628.
Backbone
  Vector backbone: pUC57
  Backbone manufacturer: Genscript
  Backbone size w/o insert (bp): 2710
Growth in bacteria
  Bacterial resistance: Ampicillin, 100 μg/mL
  Growth temperature: 37°C
  Growth strain: DH5alpha
  Copy number: High Copy
Gene/Insert
  Gene/Insert name: SID4X Domain (alt names: SID domain; Enhanced Repressor Domain for TAL Effector (SID4X); mSin Interaction Domain)
  Insert size (bp): 432
  Cloning method: Restriction Enzyme; 5′ cloning site NheI (not destroyed); 3′ cloning site XbaI (destroyed during cloning)
  Sequencing primers: 5′ pUC57 Forward (GTAAAACGACGGCCAGTG); 3′ pUC57 Reverse (GGAAACAGCTATGACCATG)
Terms and licenses: Academic/Nonprofit Terms; Industry Terms: Not Available to Industry
Depositor comments: This enhanced SID domain (SID4X domain) is to be used with TALE effectors to create TALE repressors, as described in Cong et al. Nature Communications. This new domain replaces the previous SID domain reported in the original article.
How to cite: Enhanced Repressor Domain for TAL Effector (SID4X) was a gift from Feng Zhang (Addgene plasmid # 43882 ; http://n2t.net/addgene:43882 ; RRID:Addgene_43882)
