[The description below was written by a language model from this plasmid's Addgene catalogue record.]
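Description:
Enhanced Repressor Domain for TAL Effector (SID4X) is a simple bacterial cloning plasmid that serves as a source of a transcriptional repressor module rather than as an expression vector. It is built on the pUC57 backbone (about 2.7 kb without insert), a high-copy pUC-type vector commonly used to deliver synthesized gene fragments. It is propagated in standard E. coli cloning strains under ampicillin selection. The record lists no promoter, tag, reporter or eukaryotic regulatory element associated with the insert, and no feature table is provided, so the plasmid is best understood as a storage and subcloning vehicle for the domain's coding sequence.

The payload is a 432 bp insert encoding the SID4X domain, an enhanced version of the mSin Interaction Domain (SID). SID is a short peptide motif known for recruiting the Sin3 corepressor complex and its associated histone deacetylase activity, and the "4X" in the name implies a tandem arrangement of four copies, although the record does not describe the internal architecture. The fragment was cloned by restriction digestion, with an NheI site retained at the 5′ end and an XbaI site at the 3′ end that was destroyed during cloning. Standard pUC57 forward and reverse primers flank the insert for sequence verification.

According to the depositor, the domain is meant to be fused to TALE DNA-binding effectors to create programmable TALE repressors that silence chosen target genes. This version supersedes the single SID domain described in the original study of TALE modules and repressor domains.
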