>Addgene plasmid #43882 | Enhanced Repressor Domain for TAL Effector (SID4X) | depositor partial sequence | sequence record 59214 | SID4X domain
GCTAGCCCCAAGAAAAAGAGGAAGGTGGAGGCCAGCGGCTCCGGGATGAACATCCAGATGCTGCTGGAGG
CCGCTGACTACCTGGAACGGAGAGAGCGCGAAGCCGAGCACGGATATGCTTCAATGCTGCCCGGAAGCGG
CATGAATATTCAGATGCTGCTGGAGGCTGCTGATTACCTGGAAAGGCGCGAACGGGAGGCCGAACATGGC
TATGCTTCCATGCTGCCTGGGTCTGGAATGAATATCCAAATGCTGCTGGAGGCAGCCGATTACCTGGAAC
GGAGAGAAAGAGAAGCCGAGCACGGATACGCCAGCATGCTGCCAGGCAGCGGGATGAACATACAAATGCT
GCTGGAGGCTGCCGATTACCTGGAGAGGCGCGAGAGAGAAGCTGAACATGGCTATGCCTCTATGCTGCCC
AGTAGATCTAGA
