>Addgene plasmid #43882 | Enhanced Repressor Domain for TAL Effector (SID4X) | addgene partial sequence | sequence record 59659 | M13_pUC_fwd
GGTACCTCGCGAATGCATCTAGATCATCCAATTCTAGATCTACTGGGCAGCATAGAGGCATAGCCATGTT
CAGCTTCTCTCTCGCGCCTCTCCAGGTAATCGGCAGCCTCCAGCAGCATTTGTATGTTCATCCCGCTGCC
TGGCAGCATGCTGGCGTATCCGTGCTCGGCTTCTCTTTCTCTCCGTTCCAGGTAATCGGCTGCCTCCAGC
AGCATTTGGATATTCATTCCAGACCCAGGCAGCATGGAAGCATAGCCATGTTCGGCCTCCCGTTCGCGCC
TTTCCAGGTAATCAGCAGCCTCCAGCAGCATCTGAATATTCATGCCGCTTCCGGGCAGCATTGAAGCATA
TCCGTGCTCGGCTTCGCGCTCTCTCCGTTCCAGGTAGTCAGCGGCCTCCAGCAGCATCTGGATGTTCATC
CCGGAGCCGCTGGCCTCCACCTTCCTCTTTTTCTTGGGGCTAGCATGATTGATCGGATCCCGGGCCCGTC
GACTGCAGAGGCCTGCATGCAAGCTTGGCGTAATCATGGTCATAGCTGTTTCCTGTGTGAAATTGTTATC
CGCTCACAATTCCACACAACATACGAGCCGGAAGCATAAAGTGTAAAGCCTGGGGTGCCTAATGAGTGAG
CTAACTCACATTAATTGCGTTGCGCTCACTGCCCGCTTTCCAGTCGGGAAACCTGTCGTGCCAGCTGCAT
TAATGAATCGGCCAACGCGCGGGGAGAGGCGGTTTGCGTATTGGGCGCTCTTCCGCTTCCTCGCTCACTG
ACTCGCTGCGCTCGGTCGTTCGGCTGCGGCGAGCGGTATCAGCTCACTCAAAGGCGGTAATACGGTTATC
CACAGAATCAGGGGATAACGCAGGAAAGAACATGTGAGCAAAAGGCCAGCAAAAGGCCAGGAACCGTAAA
AAGGCCGCGTTGCTGGCGTTTTTCCATAGGCTCCGCCCCCCTGACGAGCATCACAA
